Addgene plasmid #221811: pCSC-NLS-EGFP
Purpose: Lentiviral vector expressing green fluorescent protein (GFP) fused with nuclear localization sequence (NLS)
Depositing lab: Baojin Ding. Depositing organization: Louisiana State University Health Sciences Center, Shreveport. Publication: RANBP17 Overexpression Restores Nucleocytoplasmic Transport and Ameliorates Neurodevelopment in Induced DYT1 Dystonia Motor Neurons. Akter M, Cui H, Hosain MA, Liu J, Duan Y, Ding B. J Neurosci. 2024 Apr 10;44(15):e1728232024. doi: 10.1523/JNEUROSCI.1728-23.2024. PubMed 38438257.
Backbone
  Vector backbone: Lentiviral vector
  Backbone size w/o insert (bp): 8456
  Total vector size (bp): 9199
  Vector type: Mammalian Expression, Lentiviral
Growth in bacteria
  Bacterial resistance: Ampicillin, 100 μg/mL
  Growth temperature: 37°C
  Growth strain: NEB Stable
  Copy number: High Copy
Gene/Insert
  Gene/Insert name: NLS-EGFP
  Insert size (bp): 741
  Promoter: CMV
  Tag / fusion protein: NLS (N terminal on insert)
  Cloning method: Restriction Enzyme; 5′ cloning site BamHI (not destroyed); 3′ cloning site XhoI (not destroyed)
  Sequencing primers: 5′ agctcgtttagtgaaccgtcagatc; 3′ ctatgttgctccttttacgctatg
Terms and licenses: Academic/Nonprofit Terms; Industry Terms: Not Available to Industry
How to cite: pCSC-NLS-EGFP was a gift from Baojin Ding (Addgene plasmid # 221811 ; http://n2t.net/addgene:221811 ; RRID:Addgene_221811)
