[The description below was written by a language model from this plasmid's Addgene catalogue record and pLannotate feature annotations shown in this document.]
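Description:
pCSC-NLS-EGFP is an HIV-1-based lentiviral transfer plasmid of about 9.2 kb for mammalian expression of EGFP carrying an N-terminal nuclear localization signal. It is maintained in E. coli through a high-copy ColE1/pUC-type origin with ampicillin selection, and it also carries an f1 origin. Outside the viral genome, the backbone contains an SV40/EM7-driven bleomycin/Zeocin resistance cassette with an SV40 polyadenylation signal.

A CMV enhancer/promoter placed directly upstream of a truncated 5' LTR drives transcription of the viral genomic RNA in packaging cells, an arrangement that normally makes genome production Tat-independent. The genome includes the Ψ packaging signal with a gag fragment, the Rev response element for Rev-dependent nuclear export, and the cPPT/CTS, which aids nuclear import of the reverse-transcribed DNA. An internal CMV enhancer/promoter then drives the 741 bp NLS-EGFP insert, cloned between BamHI and XhoI. A WPRE follows to boost transcript stability and expression. The cassette ends with 3' LTR sequences, which the annotation software labelled as 5' LTR fragments, and a bGH polyadenylation signal. The software also labelled the fluorescent protein reading frame as EBFP. This most likely reflects the close similarity among GFP variants, since the catalogue entry identifies the insert as EGFP. The NLS itself is not annotated separately, and the record does not state its type.

The construct is used to make lentivirus that delivers a nuclear-targeted green fluorescent reporter. The associated publication concerns nucleocytoplasmic transport in induced DYT1 dystonia motor neurons, which suggests use as a nuclear import reporter, although the record does not say so explicitly.
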