Features (pLannotate 1.2.2; 32 found; start..end, strand, type, name):
     28..80      -  misc_feature   bom (fragment): basis of mobility region from pBR322
    235..614     +  enhancer       CMV enhancer: human cytomegalovirus immediate early enhancer
    615..814     +  promoter       CMV promoter: human cytomegalovirus (CMV) immediate early promoter
    832..1012    +  LTR            5' LTR (truncated): truncated 5' long terminal repeat (LTR) from HIV-1
   1059..1184    +  misc_feature   HIV-1 Ψ: packaging signal of human immunodeficiency virus type 1
   1168..1531    +  CDS            HIV-1 gag (fragment): gag protein from human immunodeficiency virus 1; gag
   1677..1910    +  misc_feature   RRE: The Rev response element (RRE) of HIV-1 allows for Rev-dependent mRNA export from the nucleus to the cytoplasm.
   2287..2387    +  CDS            Rev (fragment): human immunodeficiency virus 1 (HIV-1) Rev protein; rev; enhances nuclear export of unspliced and incompletely spliced viral mRNAs
   2391..2507    +  misc_feature   cPPT/CTS: central polypurine tract and central termination sequence of HIV-1
   2530..2833    +  enhancer       CMV enhancer: human cytomegalovirus immediate early enhancer
   2834..3037    +  promoter       CMV promoter: human cytomegalovirus (CMV) immediate early promoter
   3150..3866    +  CDS            EBFP: enhanced blue variant of GFP mammalian codon-optimized
   3886..4002    +  CDS            nef (fragment): NEF_HV1Z2 - Experimental evidence at protein level: Swiss-Prot protein existence level 1. Extracellular Nef protein targets CD4(+) T-lymphocytes for apoptosis by interacting with CXCR4 surface receptors. From Human immunodeficiency virus type 1 group M subtype D (isolate Z2/CDC-Z34) (HIV-1).
   4005..4593    +  misc_feature   WPRE: woodchuck hepatitis virus posttranscriptional regulatory element
   4610..4678    +  CDS            nef (fragment): NEF_HV1Z2 - Experimental evidence at protein level: Swiss-Prot protein existence level 1. Extracellular Nef protein targets CD4(+) T-lymphocytes for apoptosis by interacting with CXCR4 surface receptors. From Human immunodeficiency virus type 1 group M subtype D (isolate Z2/CDC-Z34) (HIV-1).
   4680..4992    +  LTR            5' LTR (fragment): 5' long terminal repeat (LTR) from HIV-1
   5000..5180    +  LTR            5' LTR (truncated): truncated 5' long terminal repeat (LTR) from HIV-1
   5212..5436    +  polyA_signal   bGH poly(A) signal: bovine growth hormone polyadenylation signal
   5440..5461    +  promoter       SV40 promoter (fragment): SV40 enhancer and early promoter
   5482..5910    +  rep_origin     f1 ori (sequence partly withheld): f1 bacteriophage origin of replication; arrow indicates direction of (+) strand synthesis
   5924..6253    +  promoter       SV40 promoter: SV40 enhancer and early promoter
   6301..6348    +  promoter       EM7 promoter: synthetic bacterial promoter&nbsp
   6367..6741    +  CDS            BleoR: antibiotic-binding protein; Sh ble from Streptoalloteichus hindustanus; confers resistance to bleomycin, phleomycin, and Zeocin™
   6751..6876    +  CDS            ble (fragment): BLE_KLEPN - Experimental evidence at protein level: Swiss-Prot protein existence level 1. Binding protein with a strong affinity to the bleomycin family of antibiotics. Binds to CL990; an antimitotic-antibiotic compound. From Klebsiella pneumoniae.
   6871..6992    +  polyA_signal   SV40 poly(A) signal: SV40 polyadenylation signal
   7065..7081    -  protein_bind   lac operator: The lac repressor binds to the lac operator to inhibit transcription in E. coli. This inhibition can be relieved by adding lactose or isopropyl-β-D-thiogalactopyranoside (IPTG). lac repressor encoded by lacI
   7089..7119    -  promoter       lac promoter: promoter for the E. coli lac operon
   7134..7155    -  protein_bind   CAP binding site: CAP binding activates transcription in the presence of cAMP. E. coli catabolite activator protein
   7168..7260    -  CDS            lacI (fragment): lac repressor; lacI; The lac repressor binds to the lac operator to inhibit transcription in E. coli. This inhibition can be relieved by adding lactose or isopropyl-β-D-thiogalactopyranoside (IPTG).
   7443..8031    -  rep_origin     ori: high-copy-number ColE1/pMB1/pBR322/pUC origin of replication
   8202..9062    -  CDS            AmpR: β-lactamase; bla; confers resistance to ampicillin, carbenicillin, and related antibiotics
   9063..9167    -  promoter       AmpR promoter: bla
>Addgene plasmid #221811 | pCSC-NLS-EGFP | addgene full sequence | sequence record 437844 | Addgene NGS Result
GACGGATCGGGAGATCTCCCGATCCCCTATGGTGCACTCTCAGTACAATCTGCTCTGATGCCGCATAGTT
AAGCCAGTATCTGCTCCCTGCTTGTGTGTTGGAGGTCGCTGAGTAGTGCGCGAGCAAAATTTAAGCTACA
ACAAGGCAAGGCTTGACCGACAATTGCATGAAGAATCTGCTTAGGGTTAGGCGTTTTGCGCTGCTTCGCG
ATGTACGGGCCAGATATACGCGTTGACATTGATTATTGACTAGTTATTAATAGTAATCAATTACGGGGTC
ATTAGTTCATAGCCCATATATGGAGTTCCGCGTTACATAACTTACGGTAAATGGCCCGCCTGGCTGACCG
CCCAACGACCCCCGCCCATTGACGTCAATAATGACGTATGTTCCCATAGTAACGCCAATAGGGACTTTCC
ATTGACGTCAATGGGTGGAGTATTTACGGTAAACTGCCCACTTGGCAGTACATCAAGTGTATCATATGCC
AAGTACGCCCCCTATTGACGTCAATGACGGTAAATGGCCCGCCTGGCATTATGCCCAGTACATGACCTTA
TGGGACTTTCCTACTTGGCAGTACATCTACGTATTAGTCATCGCTATTACCATGGTGATGCGGTTTTGGC
AGTACATCAATGGGCGTGGATAGCGGTTTGACTCACGGGGATTTCCAAGTCTCCACCCCATTGACGTCAA
TGGGAGTTTGTTTTGGCACCAAAATCAACGGGACTTTCCAAAATGTCGTAACAACTCCGCCCCATTGACG
CAAATGGGCGGTAGGCGTGTACGGTGGGAGGTCTATATAAGCAGCGCGTTTTGCCTGTACTGGGTCTCTC
TGGTTAGACCAGATCTGAGCCTGGGAGCTCTCTGGCTAACTAGGGAACCCACTGCTTAAGCCTCAATAAA
GCTTGCCTTGAGTGCTTCAAGTAGTGTGTGCCCGTCTGTTGTGTGACTCTGGTAACTAGAGATCCCTCAG
ACCCTTTTAGTCAGTGTGGAAAATCTCTAGCAGTGGCGCCCGAACAGGGACTTGAAAGCGAAAGGGAAAC
CAGAGGAGCTCTCTCGACGCAGGACTCGGCTTGCTGAAGCGCGCACGGCAAGAGGCGAGGGGCGGCGACT
GGTGAGTACGCCAAAAATTTTGACTAGCGGAGGCTAGAAGGAGAGAGATGGGTGCGAGAGCGTCAGTATT
AAGCGGGGGAGAATTAGATCGCGATGGGAAAAAATTCGGTTAAGGCCAGGGGGAAAGAAAAAATATAAAT
TAAAACATATAGTATGGGCAAGCAGGGAGCTAGAACGATTCGCAGTTAATCCTGGCCTGTTAGAAACATC
AGAAGGCTGTAGACAAATACTGGGACAGCTACAACCATCCCTTCAGACAGGATCAGAAGAACTTAGATCA
TTATATAATACAGTAGCAACCCTCTATTGTGTGCATCAAAGGATAGAGATAAAAGACACCAAGGAAGCTT
TAGACAAGATAGAGGAAGAGCAAAACAAAAGTAAGACCACCGCACAGCAAGCGGCCGCTGATCTTCAGAC
CTGGAGGAGGAGATATGAGGGACAATTGGAGAAGTGAATTATATAAATATAAAGTAGTAAAAATTGAACC
ATTAGGAGTAGCACCCACCAAGGCAAAGAGAAGAGTGGTGCAGAGAGAAAAAAGAGCAGTGGGAATAGGA
GCTTTGTTCCTTGGGTTCTTGGGAGCAGCAGGAAGCACTATGGGCGCAGCGTCAATGACGCTGACGGTAC
AGGCCAGACAATTATTGTCTGGTATAGTGCAGCAGCAGAACAATTTGCTGAGGGCTATTGAGGCGCAACA
GCATCTGTTGCAACTCACAGTCTGGGGCATCAAGCAGCTCCAGGCAAGAATCCTGGCTGTGGAAAGATAC
CTAAAGGATCAACAGCTCCTGGGGATTTGGGGTTGCTCTGGAAAACTCATTTGCACCACTGCTGTGCCTT
GGAATGCTAGTTGGAGTAATAAATCTCTGGAACAGATTTGGAATCACACGACCTGGATGGAGTGGGACAG
AGAAATTAACAATTACACAAGCTTAATACACTCCTTAATTGAAGAATCGCAAAACCAGCAAGAAAAGAAT
GAACAAGAATTATTGGAATTAGATAAATGGGCAAGTTTGTGGAATTGGTTTAACATAACAAATTGGCTGT
GGTATATAAAATTATTCATAATGATAGTAGGAGGCTTGGTAGGTTTAAGAATAGTTTTTGCTGTACTTTC
TATAGTGAATAGAGTTAGGCAGGGATATTCACCATTATCGTTTCAGACCCACCTCCCAACCCCGAGGGGA
CCCGACAGGCCCGAAGGAATAGAAGAAGAAGGTGGAGAGAGAGACAGAGACAGATCCATTCGATTAGTGA
ACGGATCAACTTTTAAAAGAAAAGGGGGGATTGGGGGGTACAGTGCAGGGGAAAGAATAGTAGACATAAT
AGCAACAGACATACAAACTAAAGAATTACAAAAACAAATTACAAAATTCAAAATTTTATCGATAAGCTTG
GGAGTTCCGCGTTACATAACTTACGGTAAATGGCCCGCCTGGCTGACCGCCCAACGACCCCCGCCCATTG
ACGTCAATAATGACGTATGTTCCCATAGTAACGCCAATAGGGACTTTCCATTGACGTCAATGGGTGGAGT
ATTTACGGTAAACTGCCCACTTGGCAGTACATCAAGTGTATCATATGCCAAGTACGCCCCCTATTGACGT
CAATGACGGTAAATGGCCCGCCTGGCATTATGCCCAGTACATGACCTTATGGGACTTTCCTACTTGGCAG
TACATCTACGTATTAGTCATCGCTATTACCATGGTGATGCGGTTTTGGCAGTACATCAATGGGCGTGGAT
AGCGGTTTGACTCACGGGGATTTCCAAGTCTCCACCCCATTGACGTCAATGGGAGTTTGTTTTGGCACCA
AAATCAACGGGACTTTCCAAAATGTCGTAACAACTCCGCCCCATTGACGCAAATGGGCGGTAGGCGTGTA
CGGTGGGAGGTCTATATAAGCAGAGCTCGTTTAGTGAACCGTCAGATCGCCTGGAGACGCCATCCACGCT
GTTTTGACCTCCATAGAAGACACCGACTCTAGAGGATCCGCCACCATGCCAAAAAAGAAAAGAAAAGTTG
TGAGCAAGGGCGAGGAGCTGTTCACCGGGGTGGTGCCCATCCTGGTCGAGCTGGACGGCGACGTAAACGG
CCACAAGTTCAGCGTGTCCGGCGAGGGCGAGGGCGATGCCACCTACGGCAAGCTGACCCTGAAGTTCATC
TGCACCACCGGCAAGCTGCCCGTGCCCTGGCCCACCCTCGTGACCACCCTGACCTACGGCGTGCAGTGCT
TCAGCCGCTACCCCGACCACATGAAGCAGCACGACTTCTTCAAGTCCGCCATGCCCGAAGGCTACGTCCA
GGAGCGCACCATCTTCTTCAAGGACGACGGCAACTACAAGACCCGCGCCGAGGTGAAGTTCGAGGGCGAC
ACCCTGGTGAACCGCATCGAGCTGAAGGGCATCGACTTCAAGGAGGACGGCAACATCCTGGGGCACAAGC
TGGAGTACAACTACAACAGCCACAACGTCTATATCATGGCCGACAAGCAGAAGAACGGCATCAAGGTGAA
CTTCAAGATCCGCCACAACATCGAGGACGGCAGCGTGCAGCTCGCCGACCACTACCAGCAGAACACCCCC
ATCGGCGACGGCCCCGTGCTGCTGCCCGACAACCACTACCTGAGCACCCAGTCCGCCCTGAGCAAAGACC
CCAACGAGAAGCGCGATCACATGGTCCTGCTGGAGTTCGTGACCGCCGCCGGGATCACTCTCGGCATGGA
CGAGCTGTACAAGTGACTCGAGGGATCAAGCTTATCGAAACCTGGAAAAACATGGAGCAATCACAAGTAG
CAATACAGCAGCTACCAATGCTGATTGTGCCTGGCTAGAAGCACAAGAGGAGGAGGAGGTGGGTTTTCCA
GTCACACCTCAGACAATCAACCTCTGGATTACAAAATTTGTGAAAGATTGACTGGTATTCTTAACTATGT
TGCTCCTTTTACGCTATGTGGATACGCTGCTTTAATGCCTTTGTATCATGCTATTGCTTCCCGTATGGCT
TTCATTTTCTCCTCCTTGTATAAATCCTGGTTGCTGTCTCTTTATGAGGAGTTGTGGCCCGTTGTCAGGC
AACGTGGCGTGGTGTGCACTGTGTTTGCTGACGCAACCCCCACTGGTTGGGGCATTGCCACCACCTGTCA
GCTCCTTTCCGGGACTTTCGCTTTCCCCCTCCCTATTGCCACGGCGGAACTCATCGCCGCCTGCCTTGCC
CGCTGCTGGACAGGGGCTCGGCTGTTGGGCACTGACAATTCCGTGGTGTTGTCGGGGAAGCTGACGTCCT
TTCCATGGCTGCTCGCCTGTGTTGCCACCTGGATTCTGCGCGGGACGTCCTTCTGCTACGTCCCTTCGGC
CCTCAATCCAGCGGACCTTCCTTCCCGCGGCCTGCTGCCGGCTCTGCGGCCTCTTCCGCGTCTTCGCCTT
CGCCCTCAGACGAGTCGGATCTCCCTTTGGGCCGCCTCCCCGCCTGGAATTCGAGCTCGGTACCTTTAAG
ACCAATGACTTACAAGGCAGCTGTAGATCTTAGCCACTTTTTAAAAGAAAAGGGGGGACTGGAAGGGCTA
ATTCACTCCCAACGAAGACAAGATATCCTTGATCTGTGGATCTACCACACACAAGGCTACTTCCCTGATT
GGCAGAACTACACACCAGGGCCAGGGATCAGATATCCACTGACCTTTGGATGGTGCTACAAGCTAGTACC
AGTTGAGCAAGAGAAGGTAGAAGAAGCCAATGAAGGAGAGAACACCCGCTTGTTACACCCTGTGAGCCTG
CATGGGATGGATGACCCGGAGAGAGAAGTATTAGAGTGGAGGTTTGACAGCCGCCTAGCATTTCATCACA
TGGCCCGAGAGCTGCATCCGGACTGTACTGGGTCTCTCTGGTTAGACCAGATCTGAGCCTGGGAGCTCTC
TGGCTAACTAGGGAACCCACTGCTTAAGCCTCAATAAAGCTTGCCTTGAGTGCTTCAAGTAGTGTGTGCC
CGTCTGTTGTGTGACTCTGGTAACTAGAGATCCCTCAGACCCTTTTAGTCAGTGTGGAAAATCTCTAGCA
GGGCCGCTTTAAACCCGCTGATCAGCCTCGACTGTGCCTTCTAGTTGCCAGCCATCTGTTGTTTGCCCCT
CCCCCGTGCCTTCCTTGACCCTGGAAGGTGCCACTCCCACTGTCCTTTCCTAATAAAATGAGGAAATTGC
ATCGCATTGTCTGAGTAGGTGTCATTCTATTCTGGGGGGTGGGGTGGGGCAGGACAGCAAGGGGGAGGAT
TGGGAAGACAATAGCAGGCATGCTGGGGATGCGGTGGGCTCTATGGCTTCTGAGGCGGAAAGAACCAGCT
GGGGCTCTAGGGGGTATCCCC
[124 nt withheld, positions 5482-5605]
C
[91 nt withheld, positions 5607-5697]
A
[49 nt withheld, positions 5699-5747]
CCTTTGACGTTGGAGTCCACGTTCTTT
[37 nt withheld, positions 5775-5811]
ACCCTATCTCGGTCTATTCTTTTGATTTATAAGGGATTTTGCCGATTTCGGCCTATTGGTTAAAAAATGA
GCTGATTTAACAAAAATTTAACGCGAATTAATTCTGTGGAATGTGTGTCAGTTAGGGTGTGGAAAGTCCC
CAGGCTCCCCAGCAGGCAGAAGTATGCAAAGCATGCATCTCAATTAGTCAGCAACCAGGTGTGGAAAGTC
CCCAGGCTCCCCAGCAGGCAGAAGTATGCAAAGCATGCATCTCAATTAGTCAGCAACCATAGTCCCGCCC
CTAACTCCGCCCATCCCGCCCCTAACTCCGCCCAGTTCCGCCCATTCTCCGCCCCATGGCTGACTAATTT
TTTTTATTTATGCAGAGGCCGAGGCCGCCTCTGCCTCTGAGCTATTCCAGAAGTAGTGAGGAGGCTTTTT
TGGAGGCCTAGGCTTTTGCAAAAAGCTCCCGGGAGCTTGTATATCCATTTTCGGATCTGATCAGCACGTG
TTGACAATTAATCATCGGCATAGTATATCGGCATAGTATAATACGACAAGGTGAGGAACTAAACCATGGC
CAAGTTGACCAGTGCCGTTCCGGTGCTCACCGCGCGCGACGTCGCCGGAGCGGTCGAGTTCTGGACCGAC
CGGCTCGGGTTCTCCCGGGACTTCGTGGAGGACGACTTCGCCGGTGTGGTCCGGGACGACGTGACCCTGT
TCATCAGCGCGGTCCAGGACCAGGTGGTGCCGGACAACACCCTGGCCTGGGTGTGGGTGCGCGGCCTGGA
CGAGCTGTACGCCGAGTGGTCGGAGGTCGTGTCCACGAACTTCCGGGACGCCTCCGGGCCGGCCATGACC
GAGATCGGCGAGCAGCCGTGGGGGCGGGAGTTCGCCCTGCGCGACCCGGCCGGCAACTGCGTGCACTTCG
TGGCCGAGGAGCAGGACTGACACGTGCTACGAGATTTCGATTCCACCGCCGCCTTCTATGAAAGGTTGGG
CTTCGGAATCGTTTTCCGGGACGCCGGCTGGATGATCCTCCAGCGCGGGGATCTCATGCTGGAGTTCTTC
GCCCACCCCAACTTGTTTATTGCAGCTTATAATGGTTACAAATAAAGCAATAGCATCACAAATTTCACAA
ATAAAGCATTTTTTTCACTGCATTCTAGTTGTGGTTTGTCCAAACTCATCAATGTATCTTATCATGTCTG
TATACCGTCGACCTCTAGCTAGAGCTTGGCGTAATCATGGTCATAGCTGTTTCCTGTGTGAAATTGTTAT
CCGCTCACAATTCCACACAACATACGAGCCGGAAGCATAAAGTGTAAAGCCTGGGGTGCCTAATGAGTGA
GCTAACTCACATTAATTGCGTTGCGCTCACTGCCCGCTTTCCAGTCGGGAAACCTGTCGTGCCAGCTGCA
TTAATGAATCGGCCAACGCGCGGGGAGAGGCGGTTTGCGTATTGGGCGCTCTTCCGCTTCCTCGCTCACT
GACTCGCTGCGCTCGGTCGTTCGGCTGCGGCGAGCGGTATCAGCTCACTCAAAGGCGGTAATACGGTTAT
CCACAGAATCAGGGGATAACGCAGGAAAGAACATGTGAGCAAAAGGCCAGCAAAAGGCCAGGAACCGTAA
AAAGGCCGCGTTGCTGGCGTTTTTCCATAGGCTCCGCCCCCCTGACGAGCATCACAAAAATCGACGCTCA
AGTCAGAGGTGGCGAAACCCGACAGGACTATAAAGATACCAGGCGTTTCCCCCTGGAAGCTCCCTCGTGC
GCTCTCCTGTTCCGACCCTGCCGCTTACCGGATACCTGTCCGCCTTTCTCCCTTCGGGAAGCGTGGCGCT
TTCTCATAGCTCACGCTGTAGGTATCTCAGTTCGGTGTAGGTCGTTCGCTCCAAGCTGGGCTGTGTGCAC
GAACCCCCCGTTCAGCCCGACCGCTGCGCCTTATCCGGTAACTATCGTCTTGAGTCCAACCCGGTAAGAC
ACGACTTATCGCCACTGGCAGCAGCCACTGGTAACAGGATTAGCAGAGCGAGGTATGTAGGCGGTGCTAC
AGAGTTCTTGAAGTGGTGGCCTAACTACGGCTACACTAGAAGAACAGTATTTGGTATCTGCGCTCTGCTG
AAGCCAGTTACCTTCGGAAAAAGAGTTGGTAGCTCTTGATCCGGCAAACAAACCACCGCTGGTAGCGGTG
GTTTTTTTGTTTGCAAGCAGCAGATTACGCGCAGAAAAAAAGGATCTCAAGAAGATCCTTTGATCTTTTC
TACGGGGTCTGACGCTCAGTGGAACGAAAACTCACGTTAAGGGATTTTGGTCATGAGATTATCAAAAAGG
ATCTTCACCTAGATCCTTTTAAATTAAAAATGAAGTTTTAAATCAATCTAAAGTATATATGAGTAAACTT
GGTCTGACAGTTACCAATGCTTAATCAGTGAGGCACCTATCTCAGCGATCTGTCTATTTCGTTCATCCAT
AGTTGCCTGACTCCCCGTCGTGTAGATAACTACGATACGGGAGGGCTTACCATCTGGCCCCAGTGCTGCA
ATGATACCGCGAGACCCACGCTCACCGGCTCCAGATTTATCAGCAATAAACCAGCCAGCCGGAAGGGCCG
AGCGCAGAAGTGGTCCTGCAACTTTATCCGCCTCCATCCAGTCTATTAATTGTTGCCGGGAAGCTAGAGT
AAGTAGTTCGCCAGTTAATAGTTTGCGCAACGTTGTTGCCATTGCTACAGGCATCGTGGTGTCACGCTCG
TCGTTTGGTATGGCTTCATTCAGCTCCGGTTCCCAACGATCAAGGCGAGTTACATGATCCCCCATGTTGT
GCAAAAAAGCGGTTAGCTCCTTCGGTCCTCCGATCGTTGTCAGAAGTAAGTTGGCCGCAGTGTTATCACT
CATGGTTATGGCAGCACTGCATAATTCTCTTACTGTCATGCCATCCGTAAGATGCTTTTCTGTGACTGGT
GAGTACTCAACCAAGTCATTCTGAGAATAGTGTATGCGGCGACCGAGTTGCTCTTGCCCGGCGTCAATAC
GGGATAATACCGCGCCACATAGCAGAACTTTAAAAGTGCTCATCATTGGAAAACGTTCTTCGGGGCGAAA
ACTCTCAAGGATCTTACCGCTGTTGAGATCCAGTTCGATGTAACCCACTCGTGCACCCAACTGATCTTCA
GCATCTTTTACTTTCACCAGCGTTTCTGGGTGAGCAAAAACAGGAAGGCAAAATGCCGCAAAAAAGGGAA
TAAGGGCGACACGGAAATGTTGAATACTCATACTCTTCCTTTTTCAATATTATTGAAGCATTTATCAGGG
TTATTGTCTCATGAGCGGATACATATTTGAATGTATTTAGAAAAATAAACAAATAGGGGTTCCGCGCACA
TTTCCCCGAAAAGTGCCACCTGACGTC
